>Addgene plasmid #103313 | LSB-hsa-miR-196a-3p | depositor full sequence | sequence record 195675 | Full Sequence
AATTGAGGGGATAACGCAGGAAAGAACATGTGAGCAAAAGGCCAGCAAAAGGCCAGGAACCGTAAAAAGG
CCGCGTTGCTGGCGTTTTTCCATAGGCTCCGCCCCCCTGACGAGCATCACAAAAATCGACGCTCAAGTCA
GAGGTGGCGAAACCCGACAGGACTATAAAGATACCAGGCGTTTCCCCCTGGAAGCTCCCTCGTGCGCTCT
CCTGTTCCGACCCTGCCGCTTACCGGATACCTGTCCGCCTTTCTCCCTTCGGGAAGCGTGGCGCTTTCTC
ATAGCTCACGCTGTAGGTATCTCAGTTCGGTGTAGGTCGTTCGCTCCAAGCTGGGCTGTGTGCACGAACC
CCCCGTTCAGCCCGACCGCTGCGCCTTATCCGGTAACTATCGTCTTGAGTCCAACCCGGTAAGACACGAC
TTATCGCCACTGGCAGCAGCCACTGGTAACAGGATTAGCAGAGCGAGGTATGTAGGCGGTGCTACAGAGT
TCTTGAAGTGGTGGCCTAACTACGGCTACACTAGAAGAACAGTATTTGGTATCTGCGCTCTGCTGAAGCC
AGTTACCTTCGGAAAAAGAGTTGGTAGCTCTTGATCCGGCAAACAAACCACCGCTGGTAGCGGTGGTTTT
TTTGTTTGCAAGCAGCAGATTACGCGCAGAAAAAAAGGATCTCAAGAAGATCCTTTGATCTTTTCTACGG
GGTCTGACGCTCAGTGGAACGAAAACTCACGTTAAGGGATTTTGGTCATGAGATTATCAAAAAGGATCTT
CACCTAGATCCTTTTAAATTAAAAATGAAGTTTTAAATCAATCTAAAGTATATATGAGTAAACTTGGTCT
GACAGTTACCAATGCTTAATCAGTGAGGCACCTATCTCAGCGATCTGTCTATTTCGTTCATCCATAGTTG
CCTGACTCCCCGTCGTGTAGATAACTACGATACGGGAGGGCTTACCATCTGGCCCCAGTGCTGCAATGAT
ACCGCGAGAACCACGCTCACCGGCTCCAGATTTATCAGCAATAAACCAGCCAGCCGGAAGGGCCGAGCGC
AGAAGTGGTCCTGCAACTTTATCCGCCTCCATCCAGTCTATTAATTGTTGCCGGGAAGCTAGAGTAAGTA
GTTCGCCAGTTAATAGTTTGCGCAACGTTGTTGCCATTGCTACAGGCATCGTGGTGTCACGCTCGTCGTT
TGGTATGGCTTCATTCAGCTCCGGTTCCCAACGATCAAGGCGAGTTACATGATCCCCCATGTTGTGCAAA
AAAGCGGTTAGCTCCTTCGGTCCTCCGATCGTTGTCAGAAGTAAGTTGGCCGCAGTGTTATCACTCATGG
TTATGGCAGCACTGCATAATTCTCTTACTGTCATGCCATCCGTAAGATGCTTTTCTGTGACTGGTGAGTA
CTCAACCAAGTCATTCTGAGAATAGTGTATGCGGCGACCGAGTTGCTCTTGCCCGGCGTCAATACGGGAT
AATACCGCGCCACATAGCAGAACTTTAAAAGTGCTCATCATTGGAAAACGTTCTTCGGGGCGAAAACTCT
CAAGGATCTTACCGCTGTTGAGATCCAGTTCGATGTAACCCACTCGTGCACCCAACTGATCTTCAGCATC
TTTTACTTTCACCAGCGTTTCTGGGTGAGCAAAAACAGGAAGGCAAAATGCCGCAAAAAAGGGAATAAGG
GCGACACGGAAATGTTGAATACTCATACTCTTCCTTTTTCAATATTATTGAAGCATTTATCAGGGTTATT
GTCTCATGAGCGGATACATATTTGAATGTAGCTCCGAATTTCTCGAGGGCTTGTCGACGACGGCGGTCTC
CGTCGTCAGGATCATGAATTCGACCCGCCTGCCACCATGACCGAGTACAAGCCCACGGTGCGCCTCGCCA
CCCGCGACGACGTCCCCCGGGCCGTACGCACCCTCGCCGCCGCGTTCGCCGACTACCCCGCCACGCGCCA
CACCGTCGACCCGGACCGCCACATCGAGCGGGTCACCGAGCTGCAAGAACTCTTCCTCACGCGCGTCGGG
CTCGACATCGGCAAGGTGTGGGTCGCGGACGACGGCGCCGCGGTGGCGGTCTGGACCACGCCGGAGAGCG
TCGAAGCGGGGGCGGTGTTCGCCGAGATCGGCCCGCGCATGGCCGAGTTGAGCGGTTCCCGGCTGGCCGC
GCAGCAACAGATGGAAGGCCTCCTGGCGCCGCACCGGCCCAAGGAGCCCGCGTGGTTCCTGGCCACCGTC
GGCGTCTCGCCCGACCACCAGGGCAAGGGTCTGGGCAGCGCCGTCGTGCTCCCCGGAGTGGAGGCGGCCG
AGCGCGCCGGGGTGCCCGCCTTCCTGGAGACATCCGCGCCCCGCAACCTCCCCTTCTACGAGCGGCTCGG
CTTCACCGTCACCGCCGACGTCGAGGTGCCCGAAGGACCGCGCACCTGGTGCATGACCCGCAAGCCCGGT
GCCTGATACGCGTGAATTCACTCCTCAGGTGCAGGCTGCCTATCAGAAGGTGGTGGCTGGTGTGGCCAAT
GCCCTGGCTCACAAATACCACTGAGATCTTTTTCCCTCTGCCAAAAATTATGGGGACATCATGAAGCCCC
TTGAGCATCTGACTTCTGGCTAATAAAGGAAATTTATTTTCATTGCAATAGTGTGTTGGAATTTTTTGTG
TCTCTCACTCGGAAGGACATATGGGAGGGCAAATCATTTAAAACATCAGAATGAGTATTTGGTTTAGAGT
TTGGCAACATATGCCCATATGCTGGCTGCCATGAACAAAGGTTGGCTATAAAGAGGTCATCAGTATATGA
AACAGCCCCCTGCTGTCCATTCCTTATTCCATAGAAAAGCCTTGACTTGAGGTTAGATTTTTTTTATATT
TTGTTTTGTGTTATTTTTTTCTTTAACATCCCTAAAATTTTCCTTACATGTTTTACTAGCCAGATTTTTC
CTCCTCTCCTGACTACTCCCAGTCATAGCTGTCCCTCTTCTCTTATGGAGATCCCTCGACCTGCAGCCCA
AGCTTGAATTCTCTAGAATTACCCTGTTATCCCTATGCTTGGTTTACCGAGCTCTTATTGGTTTTCAAAC
TTCATTGACTGTGCCCAACGCGCCTGGGAGCTCACGGGGACAGCCCCCCCCCAAAGCCCCCAGGGATGTA
ATTACGTCCCTCCCCCGCTAGGGGGCAGCAGCGAGCCGCCCGGGGCTCCGCTCCGGTCCGGCGCTCCCCC
CGCATCCCCGAGCCGGCAGCGTGCGGGGACAGCCCGGGCACGGGGAAGGTGGCACGGGATCGCTTTCCTC
TGAACGCTTCTCGCTGCTCTTTGAGCCTGCAGACACCTGGGGGGATACGGGGAAAAAGCTAGGCTGAAAG
ACCGGTTCTTAGAATGACACGCGCCTGGGAGCTCACGGGGACAGCCCCCCCCCAAAGCCCCCAGGGATGT
AATTACGTCCCTCCCCCGCTAGGGGGCAGCAGCGAGCCGCCCGGGGCTCCGCTCCGGTCCGGCGCTCCCC
CCGCATCCCCGAGCCGGCAGCGTGCGGGGACAGCCCGGGCACGGGGAAGGTGGCACGGGATCGCTTTCCT
CTGAACGCTTCTCGCTGCTCTTTGAGCCTGCAGACACCTGGGGGGATACGGGGAAAAAGCTAACTTCTGA
GACGACAACTTTGTATAGAAAAGTTGGCTCCGAATTCGCCCTTGACAGCAGAGATCCAGTTTGGTTAATT
AATTGGCTCCGGTGCCCGTCAGTGGGCAGAGCGCACATCGCCCACAGTCCCCGAGAAGTTGTGGGGAGGG
GTCGGCAATTGAACCGGTGCCTAGAGAAGGTGGCGCGGGGTAAACTGGGAAAGTGATGTCGTGTACTGGC
TCCGCCTTTTTCCCGAGGGTGGGGGAGAACCGTATATAAGTGCAGTAGTCGCCGTGAACGTTCTTTTTCG
CAACGGGTTTGCCGCCAGAACACAGGTAAGTGCCGTGTGTGGTTCCCGCGGGCCTGGCCTCTTTACGGGT
TATGGCCCTTGCGTGCCTTGAATTACTTCCACCTGGCTGCAGTACGTGATTCTTGATCCCGAGCTTCGGG
TTGGAAGTGGGTGGGAGAGTTCGAGGCCTTGCGCTTAAGGAGCCCCTTCGCCTCGTGCTTGAGTTGAGGC
CTGGCCTGGGCGCTGGGGCCGCCGCGTGCGAATCTGGTGGCACCTTCGCGCCTGTCTCGCTGCTTTCGAT
AAGTCTCTAGCCATTTAAAATTTTTGATGACCTGCTGCGACGCTTTTTTTCTGGCAAGATAGTCTTGTAA
ATGCGGGCCAAGATCTGCACACTGGTATTTCGGTTTTTGGGGCCGCGGGCGGCGACGGGGCCCGTGCGTC
CCAGCGCACATGTTCGGCGAGGCGGGGCCTGCGAGCGCGGCCACCGAGAATCGGACGGGGGTAGTCTCAA
GCTGGCCGGCCTGCTCTGGTGCCTGGCCTCGCGCCGCCGTGTATCGCCCCGCCCTGGGCGGCAAGGCTGG
CCCGGTCGGCACCAGTTGCGTGAGCGGAAAGATGGCCGCTTCCCGGCCCTGCTGCAGGGAGCTCAAAATG
GAGGACGCGGCGCTCGGGAGAGCGGGCGGGTGAGTCACCCACACAAAGGAAAAGGGCCTTTCCGTCCTCA
GCCGTCGCTTCATGTGACTCCACGGAGTACCGGGCGCCGTCCAGGCACCTCGATTAGTTCTCGAGCTTTT
GGAGTACGTCGTCTTTAGGTTGGGGGGAGGGGTTTTATGCGATGGAGTTTCCCCACACTGAGTGGGTGGA
GACTGAAGTTAGGCCAGCTTGGCACTTGATGTAATTCTCCTTGGAATTTGCCCTTTTTGAGTTTGGATCT
TGGTTCATTCTCAAGCCTCAGACAGTGGTTCAAAGTTTTTTTCTTCCATTTCAGGTGTCGTGAGAAGGGC
GAATTCGACCCAAGTTTGTACAAAAAAGCAGGCTGGATCCAGGTGCCACCATGGTGAGCGAGCTGATTAA
GGAGAACATGCACATGAAGCTGTACATGGAGGGCACCGTGAACAACCACCACTTCAAGTGCACATCCGAG
GGCGAAGGCAAGCCCTACGAGGGCACCCAGACCATGAGAATCAAGGCGGTCGAGGGCGGCCCTCTCCCCT
TCGCCTTCGACATCCTGGCTACCAGCTTCATGTACGGCAGCAAAACCTTCATCAACCACACCCAGGGCAT
CCCCGACTTCTTTAAGCAGTCCTTCCCCGAGGGCTTCACATGGGAGAGAGTCACCACATACGAAGATGGG
GGCGTGCTGACCGCTACCCAGGACACCAGCCTCCAGGACGGCTGCCTCATCTACAACGTCAAGATCAGAG
GGGTGAACTTCCCATCCAACGGCCCTGTGATGCAGAAGAAAACACTCGGCTGGGAGGCCTCCACCGAGAC
ACTGTACCCCGCTGACGGCGGCCTGGAAGGCAGAGCCGACATGGCCCTGAAGCTCGTGGGCGGGGGCCAC
CTGATCTGCAACCTTAAGACCACATACAGATCCAAGAAACCCGCTAAGAACCTCAAGATGCCCGGCGTCT
ACTATGTGGACAGGAGACTGGAAAGAATCAAGGAGGCCGACAAAGAGACATACGTCGAGCAGCACGAGGT
GGCTGTGGCCAGATACTGCGACCTCCCTAGCAAACTGGGGCACAAACTTAATTGAGAATTCTACCACCCA
GCTTTCTTGTACAAAGTGGTACGTCTCAAGACCAGAGGTCTCTGCTTATAGTGCCCTCAGGCAGTTTCTT
GTTGCCGCTCAGGCAGTTTCTTGTTGCCGCTCAGGCAGTTTCTTGTTGCCGCTCAGGCAGTTTCTTGTTG
CCGCAACCAGAAGAGACCTGTGCTTCACTCCTCAGGTGCAGGCTGCCTATCAGAAGGTGGTGGCTGGTGT
GGCCAATGCCCTGGCTCACAAATACCACTGAGATCTTTTTCCCTCTGCCAAAAATTATGGGGACATCATG
AAGCCCCTTGAGCATCTGACTTCTGGCTAATAAAGGAAATTTATTTTCATTGCAATAGTGTGTTGGAATT
TTTTGTGTCTCTCACTCGGAAGGACATATGGGAGGGCAAATCATTTAAAACATCAGAATGAGTATTTGGT
TTAGAGTTTGGCAACATATGCCCATATGCTGGCTGCCATGAACAAAGGTTGGCTATAAAGAGGTCATCAG
TATATGAAACAGCCCCCTGCTGTCCATTCCTTATTCCATAGAAAAGCCTTGACTTGAGGTTAGATTTTTT
TTATATTTTGTTTTGTGTTATTTTTTTCTTTAACATCCCTAAAATTTTCCTTACATGTTTTACTAGCCAG
ATTTTTCCTCCTCTCCTGACTACTCCCAGTCATAGCTGTCCCTCTTCTCTTATGGAGATCCCGAGCGGTG
CGTTTTTATGCTTGTAGTATTGTATAATGTTTTTAAGATCCAAGCTTCTGACCTCTTCTCTTCCTCCCAC
AGGGCCTCGAGACAATTGCATCGATGGTACCAGTGAAAGTCTGCAATGAATTCGAGTTGGCGCGCCTGTC
ATTCTAAATCTCTCTTTCAGCCTAAAGCTTTTTCCCCGTATCCCCCCAGGTGTCTGCAGGCTCAAAGAGC
AGCGAGAAGCGTTCAGAGGAAAGCGATCCCGTGCCACCTTCCCCGTGCCCGGGCTGTCCCCGCACGCTGC
CGGCTCGGGGATGCGGGGGGAGCGCCGGACCGGAGCGGAGCCCCGGGCGGCTCGCTGCTGCCCCCTAGCG
GGGGAGGGACGTAATTACATCCCTGGGGGCTTTGGGAGGGGGCTGTCCCCGTGAGCTCCCAGGCGCGCCT
GTCATTCTAAATCTCTCTTTCAGCCTAAAGCTTTTTCCCCGTATCCCCCCAGGTGTCTGCAGGCTCAAAG
AGCAGCGAGAAGCGTTCAGAGGAAAGCGATCCCGTGCCACCTTCCCCGTGCCCGGGCTGTCCCCGCACGC
TGCCGGCTCGGGGATGCGGGGGGAGCGCCGGACCGGAGCGGAGCCCCGGGCGGCTCGCTGCTGCCCCCTA
GCGGGGGAGGGACGTAATTACATCCCTGGGGGCTTTGGGGGGGGGCTGTCCCCGTGAGCTCCCAGGCGCG
CCAACTCGGTACCGTATCGATGTCGACGTTAACGCTAGTGATATCAACTTTGTATAGAAAAGTTGGCTCC
GAATTCGCCCTTGACAGCAGAGATCCAGTTTGGTTAATTAATTGGCTCCGGTGCCCGTCAGTGGGCAGAG
CGCACATCGCCCACAGTCCCCGAGAAGTTGTGGGGAGGGGTCGGCAATTGAACCGGTGCCTAGAGAAGGT
GGCGCGGGGTAAACTGGGAAAGTGATGTCGTGTACTGGCTCCGCCTTTTTCCCGAGGGTGGGGGAGAACC
GTATATAAGTGCAGTAGTCGCCGTGAACGTTCTTTTTCGCAACGGGTTTGCCGCCAGAACACAGGTAAGT
GCCGTGTGTGGTTCCCGCGGGCCTGGCCTCTTTACGGGTTATGGCCCTTGCGTGCCTTGAATTACTTCCA
CCTGGCTGCAGTACGTGATTCTTGATCCCGAGCTTCGGGTTGGAAGTGGGTGGGAGAGTTCGAGGCCTTG
CGCTTAAGGAGCCCCTTCGCCTCGTGCTTGAGTTGAGGCCTGGCCTGGGCGCTGGGGCCGCCGCGTGCGA
ATCTGGTGGCACCTTCGCGCCTGTCTCGCTGCTTTCGATAAGTCTCTAGCCATTTAAAATTTTTGATGAC
CTGCTGCGACGCTTTTTTTCTGGCAAGATAGTCTTGTAAATGCGGGCCAAGATCTGCACACTGGTATTTC
GGTTTTTGGGGCCGCGGGCGGCGACGGGGCCCGTGCGTCCCAGCGCACATGTTCGGCGAGGCGGGGCCTG
CGAGCGCGGCCACCGAGAATCGGACGGGGGTAGTCTCAAGCTGGCCGGCCTGCTCTGGTGCCTGGCCTCG
CGCCGCCGTGTATCGCCCCGCCCTGGGCGGCAAGGCTGGCCCGGTCGGCACCAGTTGCGTGAGCGGAAAG
ATGGCCGCTTCCCGGCCCTGCTGCAGGGAGCTCAAAATGGAGGACGCGGCGCTCGGGAGAGCGGGCGGGT
GAGTCACCCACACAAAGGAAAAGGGCCTTTCCGTCCTCAGCCGTCGCTTCATGTGACTCCACGGAGTACC
GGGCGCCGTCCAGGCACCTCGATTAGTTCTCGAGCTTTTGGAGTACGTCGTCTTTAGGTTGGGGGGAGGG
GTTTTATGCGATGGAGTTTCCCCACACTGAGTGGGTGGAGACTGAAGTTAGGCCAGCTTGGCACTTGATG
TAATTCTCCTTGGAATTTGCCCTTTTTGAGTTTGGATCTTGGTTCATTCTCAAGCCTCAGACAGTGGTTC
AAAGTTTTTTTCTTCCATTTCAGGTGTCGTGAGAAGGGCGAATTCGACCCAAGTTTGTACAAAAAAGCAG
GCTCGCCACCATGGTGAGCAAGGGCGAGGAGCTGTTCACCGGGGTGGTGCCCATCCTGGTCGAGCTGGAC
GGCGACGTAAACGGCCACAAGTTCAGCGTGAGGGGCGAGGGCGAGGGCGATGCCACCAACGGCAAGCTGA
CCCTGAAGTTCATCTGCACCACCGGCAAGCTGCCCGTGCCCTGGCCCACCCTCGTGACCACCCTGAGCCA
CGGCGTGCAGTGCTTCGCCCGCTACCCCGACCACATGAAGCAGCACGACTTCTTCAAGTCCGCCATGCCC
GAAGGCTACGTCCAGGAGCGCACCATCTTCTTCAAGGACGACGGCACCTACAAGACCCGCGCCGAGGTGA
AGTTCGAGGGCGACACCCTAGTGAACCGCATCGAGCTGAAGGGCGTCGACTTCAAGGAGGACGGCAACAT
CCTGGGGCACAAGCTGGAGTACAACTTCAACAGCCACAACATCTATATCATGGCCGTCAAGCAGAAGAAC
GGCATCAAGGTGAACTTCAAGATCCGCCACAACGTGGAGGACGGCAGCGTGCAGCTCGCCGACCACTACC
AGCAGAACACCCCCATCGGCGACGGCCCCGTGCTGCTGCCCGACAGCCACTACCTGAGCACCCAGTCCGT
GCTGAGCAAAGACCCCAACGAGAAGCGCGATCACATGGTCCTGCTGGAGTTCCGCACCGCCGCCGGGATC
ACTCTCGGCATGGACGAGCTGTACAAGTAATACCACCCAGCTTTCTTGTACAAAGTGGTACGCGTGAATT
CACTCCTCAGGTGCAGGCTGCCTATCAGAAGGTGGTGGCTGGTGTGGCCAATGCCCTGGCTCACAAATAC
CACTGAGATCTTTTTCCCTCTGCCAAAAATTATGGGGACATCATGAAGCCCCTTGAGCATCTGACTTCTG
GCTAATAAAGGAAATTTATTTTCATTGCAATAGTGTGTTGGAATTTTTTGTGTCTCTCACTCGGAAGGAC
ATATGGGAGGGCAAATCATTTAAAACATCAGAATGAGTATTTGGTTTAGAGTTTGGCAACATATGCCCAT
ATGCTGGCTGCCATGAACAAAGGTTGGCTATAAAGAGGTCATCAGTATATGAAACAGCCCCCTGCTGTCC
ATTCCTTATTCCATAGAAAAGCCTTGACTTGAGGTTAGATTTTTTTTATATTTTGTTTTGTGTTATTTTT
TTCTTTAACATCCCTAAAATTTTCCTTACATGTTTTACTAGCCAGATTTTTCCTCCTCTCCTGACTACTC
CCAGTCATAGCTGTCCCTCTTCTCTTATGGAGATCCCTCGACCTGCAGCCCAAGCTTGGCGTAATCATGG
TCATAGCTGTTTCCTGTGTGAAATTGTTATCCGCTCACAATTCCACACAACATACGAGCCGGAAGCATAA
AGTGTAAAGCCTGGGGTGCCTAATGAGTGAGCTAACTCACATTAATTGCGTTGCGCTCACTGCCCGCTTT
CCAGTCGGGAAACCTGTCGTGCCAGCGGATCGACAGTACTAAGCTTGGTCTAATACCCAATCTCTCGTCT
TATCCAGATGTTTTATACGCCTCTGGCCCGTGTCTCAAAATCTCTGATGTTACATTGCACAAGATAAAAT
AATATCATCATGAACAATAAAACTGTCTGCTTACATAAACAGTAATACAAGGGGTGTTATGAGCCATATT
CAACGGGAAACGTCGAGGCCGCGATTAAATTCCAACATGGATGCTGATTTATATGGGTATAAATGGGCTC
GCGATAATGTCGGGCAATCAGGTGCGACAATCTATCGCTTGTATGGGAAGCCCGATGCGCCAGAGTTGTT
TCTGAAACATGGCAAAGGTAGCGTTGCCAATGATGTTACAGATGAGATGGTCAGACTAAACTGGCTGACG
GAATTTATGCCTCTTCCGACCATCAAGCATTTTATCCGTACTCCTGATGATGCATGGTTACTCACCACTG
CGATCCCCGGAAAAACAGCATTCCAGGTATTAGAAGAATATCCTGATTCAGGTGAAAATATTGTTGATGC
GCTGGCAGTGTTCCTGCGCCGGTTGCATTCGATTCCTGTTTGTAATTGTCCTTTTAACAGCGATCGCGTA
TTTCGTCTCGCTCAGGCGCAATCACGAATGAATAACGGTTTGGTTGATGCGAGTGATTTTGATGACGAGC
GTAATGGCTGGCCTGTTGAACAAGTCTGGAAAGAAATGCATAAACTTTTGCCATTCTCACCGGATTCAGT
CGTCACTCATGGTGATTTCTCACTTGATAACCTTATTTTTGACGAGGGGAAATTAATAGGTTGTATTGAT
GTTGGACGAGTCGGAATCGCAGACCGATACCAGGATCTTGCCATCCTATGGAACTGCCTCGGTGAGTTTT
CTCCTTCATTACAGAAACGGCTTTTTCAAAAATATGGTATTGATAATCCTGATATGAATAAATTGCAGTT
TCATTTGATGCTCGATGAGTTTTTCTAATCAGAATTGGTTAATTGGTTGTAACACTGGCAGAGCATTACG
CTGACTTGACGGGACGGCGCAAGCTCATGACCAAAATCCCTTAACGTGAGTTACGCGTCGTTCCACTGAG
CGTCAGAGGTATCACTAGTATTACAGAGGTAAGTTATAACAGTCGCCTAACCC
Features (pLannotate 1.2.2; 28 found; start..end, strand, type, name):
     87..675     -  rep_origin     ori: high-copy-number ColE1/pMB1/pBR322/pUC origin of replication
    846..1706    -  CDS            AmpR: β-lactamase; bla; confers resistance to ampicillin, carbenicillin, and related antibiotics
   1707..1778    -  promoter       AmpR promoter: bla
   1857..2456    +  CDS            PuroR: puromycin N-acetyltransferase; pac from Streptomyces alboniger; confers resistance to puromycin
   2461..2541    +  CDS            HBB (fragment): HBB_PONPY - Experimental evidence at transcript level: Swiss-Prot protein existence level 2. Involved in oxygen transport from the lung to the various peripheral tissues. From Pongo pygmaeus (Bornean orangutan).
   2612..2667    +  polyA_signal   β-globin poly(A) signal: rabbit β-globin polyadenylation signal (Gil and Proudfoot, 1987)
   3646..3666    +  protein_bind   attB4: mutant version of attB; core recombination site for the Gateway® BP reaction BP Clonase™
   3734..3945    +  promoter       EF-1α core promoter: core promoter for human elongation factor EF-1α
   3946..4884    +  intron         EF-1α intron A: intron upstream of the start codon of human EF-1α
   4911..4931    +  protein_bind   attB1: mutant version of attB; core recombination site for the Gateway® BP reaction BP Clonase™
   4951..5646    +  CDS            mKate2: mKate2 is a basic (constitutively fluorescent) red fluorescent protein published in 2009, derived from Entacmaea quadricolor. It is reported to be a rapidly-maturing monomer with moderate acid sensitivity.
   5666..5690    -  protein_bind   attB2: mutant version of attB; recombination site for the Gateway® BP reaction BP Clonase™
   5834..5908    +  CDS            HBB (fragment): HBB_PONPY - Experimental evidence at transcript level: Swiss-Prot protein existence level 2. Involved in oxygen transport from the lung to the various peripheral tissues. From Pongo pygmaeus (Bornean orangutan).
   5979..6034    +  polyA_signal   β-globin poly(A) signal: rabbit β-globin polyadenylation signal (Gil and Proudfoot, 1987)
   6418..6443    +  misc_feature   SA: splice acceptor site
   7115..7135    +  protein_bind   attB4: mutant version of attB; core recombination site for the Gateway® BP reaction BP Clonase™
   7203..7414    +  promoter       EF-1α core promoter: core promoter for human elongation factor EF-1α
   7415..8353    +  intron         EF-1α intron A: intron upstream of the start codon of human EF-1α
   8380..8400    +  protein_bind   attB1: mutant version of attB; core recombination site for the Gateway® BP reaction BP Clonase™
   8411..9127    +  CDS            EBFP2: EBFP2 is a basic (constitutively fluorescent) blue fluorescent protein published in 2007, derived from Aequorea victoria. It is reported to be a rapidly-maturing monomer with moderate acid sensitivity.
   9135..9159    -  protein_bind   attB2: mutant version of attB; recombination site for the Gateway® BP reaction BP Clonase™
   9163..9243    +  CDS            HBB (fragment): HBB_PONPY - Experimental evidence at transcript level: Swiss-Prot protein existence level 2. Involved in oxygen transport from the lung to the various peripheral tissues. From Pongo pygmaeus (Bornean orangutan).
   9314..9369    +  polyA_signal   β-globin poly(A) signal: rabbit β-globin polyadenylation signal (Gil and Proudfoot, 1987)
   9752..9774    -  protein_bind   lac operator (fragment): The lac repressor binds to the lac operator to inhibit transcription in E. coli. This inhibition can be relieved by adding lactose or isopropyl-β-D-thiogalactopyranoside (IPTG). lac repressor encoded by lacI
   9778..9808    -  promoter       lac promoter: promoter for the E. coli lac operon
   9823..9844    -  protein_bind   CAP binding site: CAP binding activates transcription in the presence of cAMP. E. coli catabolite activator protein
   9857..9896    -  CDS            lacI (fragment): lac repressor; lacI; The lac repressor binds to the lac operator to inhibit transcription in E. coli. This inhibition can be relieved by adding lactose or isopropyl-β-D-thiogalactopyranoside (IPTG).
  10069..10878   +  CDS            KanR: aminoglycoside phosphotransferase; aph(3')-Ia; confers resistance to kanamycin in bacteria or G418 (Geneticin®) in eukaryotes
