[The description below was written by a language model from this plasmid's Addgene catalogue record and pLannotate feature annotations shown in this document.]
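Description:
LSB-hsa-miR-196a-3p is an 11 kb mammalian expression plasmid built on the Low Sensor Backbone (LSB) and designed as a two-colour fluorescent sensor of microRNA activity. It is propagated in E. coli from a high-copy ColE1/pUC-type origin and carries both a β-lactamase gene (ampicillin) and an aminoglycoside phosphotransferase gene (kanamycin), matching the dual bacterial selection in the record. A puromycin N-acetyltransferase coding sequence followed by a rabbit β-globin polyadenylation signal is also present for selection in mammalian cells, although no dedicated mammalian promoter is annotated directly upstream of it. Remnants of the lac promoter/operator region sit in the backbone.

The payload consists of two parallel transcription units, each driven by the human EF-1α core promoter with its intron A and terminated by β-globin 3′ sequence and poly(A) signal. Gateway attB4, attB1 and attB2 scars flank the promoters and coding sequences, reflecting modular assembly. The first unit expresses the red fluorescent protein mKate2. According to the record, its 3′ UTR carries the target site for human miR-196a-3p, though this site is not annotated as a feature. The second unit expresses the blue protein EBFP2 without a target and serves as an internal reference. When the miRNA is active in transfected cells it represses mKate2, so the mKate2-to-EBFP2 ratio reports miRNA activity independently of plasmid dose.

The linked gene entry names MIR146A, which does not match the miR-196a-3p insert name. The depositor warns that the repeated poly(A) elements make the plasmid inherently unstable. The depositor also notes that the physical plasmid differs from the deposited sequence by short insertions flanking the puromycin gene, which do not impair puromycin selection.
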