Addgene plasmid #103313: LSB-hsa-miR-196a-3p
Purpose: Used to sense miRNA activity using fluorescence based tools. hsa-miR-196a-3p target in 3' UTR of of mKate. miRNA activity can be measured by the repression of mKate2 relative to EBFP2 fluorescent proteins . Plasmid is inherently unstable; please see Depositor Comments
Depositing lab: Ron Weiss. Depositing organization: Massachusetts Institute of Technology. Publication: A mixed antagonistic/synergistic miRNA repression model enables accurate predictions of multi-input miRNA sensor activity. Gam JJ, Babb J, Weiss R. Nat Commun. 2018 Jun 22;9(1):2430. doi: 10.1038/s41467-018-04575-0. PubMed 29934631.
Backbone
  Vector backbone: Low Sensor Backbone (LSB)
  Vector type: Mammalian Expression, Synthetic Biology
Growth in bacteria
  Bacterial resistance: Ampicillin and Kanamycin, 100 & 50 μg/mL
  Growth temperature: 30°C
  Growth strain: NEB Stable
  Copy number: High Copy
Gene/Insert
  Gene/Insert name: hsa-miR-196a-3p target
  Species: H. sapiens (human)
  Entrez Gene: MIR146A (a.k.a. MIRN146, MIRN146A, miR-146a, miRNA146A)
  Promoter: EF-1a
  Cloning method: Gibson Cloning
Terms and licenses: Academic/Nonprofit Terms; Industry Terms: Not Available to Industry
Depositor comments: Please note that this plasmid is inherently unstable due to a repeating poly A element. We recommend performing a diagnostic digest on multiple colonies upon receipt. The depositors would like to note the presence of several discrepancies between the depositor sequence and physical plasmid sequence. In particular, the sequences upstream and downstream of the puromycin coding region have 10 bp insertions which do not affect the ability to perform puromycin selection. The sequences for those regions within the physical plasmids are as follows: Upstream of Puro: GAATTCGACCGCCTGTCTCAAGGTGCCACC; Downstream of Puro: GCTTTGAGACTACGCGTGAATTCACTCCTC.
How to cite: LSB-hsa-miR-196a-3p was a gift from Ron Weiss (Addgene plasmid # 103313 ; http://n2t.net/addgene:103313 ; RRID:Addgene_103313)
