>Addgene plasmid #103313 | LSB-hsa-miR-196a-3p | depositor partial sequence | sequence record 195676 | hsa-miR-196a-3p target
CTCAGGCAGTTTCTTGTTGCCG
