>Addgene plasmid #103313 | LSB-hsa-miR-196a-3p | addgene partial sequence | sequence record 270588 | mKate2-F 5'-ACCCGCTAAGAACCTCAAGA-3'
GAATCAAGGAGGCCGACAAAGAGACATACGTCGAGCAGCACGAGGTGGCTGTGGCCAGATACTGCGACCT
CCCTAGCAAACTGGGGCACAAACTTAATTGAGAATTCTACCACCCAGCTTTCTTGTACAAAGTGGTACGT
CTCAAGACCAGAGGTCTCTGCTTATAGTGCCCTCAGGCAGTTTCTTGTTGCCGCTCAGGCAGTTTCTTGT
TGCCGCTCAGGCAGTTTCTTGTTGCCGCTCAGGCAGTTTCTTGTTGCCGCAACCAGAAGAGACCTGTGCT
TCACTCCTCAGGTGCAGGCTGCCTATCAGAAGGTGGTGGCTGGTGTGGCCAATGCCCTGGCTCACAAATA
CCACTGAGATCTTTTTCCCTCTGCCAAAAATTATGGGGACATCATGAAGCCCCTTGAGCATCTGACTTCT
GGCTAATAAAGGAAATTTATTTTCATTGCAATAGTGTGTTGGAATTTTTTGTGTCTCTCACTCGGAAGGA
CATATGGGAGGGCAAATCATTTAAAACATCAGAATGAGTATTTGGTTTAGAGTTTGGCAACATATGCCCA
TATGCTGGCTGCCATGAACAAAGGTTGGCTATAAAGAGGTCATCAGTATATGAAACAGCCCCCTGCTGTC
CATTCCTTA
